Addgene plasmid #130049: pRDAX-522 N-Tag GFP[2] L32 Tln1(rod) EBPF2
Purpose: PPI (BiFC/TriFC) assay vector
Depositing lab: Gary Lewin. Depositing organization: Max-Delbrueck-Centrum fuer Molekulare Medizin (MDC).
Backbone
  Vector backbone: custom built
  Vector type: Mammalian Expression
Growth in bacteria
  Bacterial resistance: Ampicillin, 100 μg/mL
  Growth temperature: 37°C
  Growth strain: DH5alpha
  Copy number: High Copy
Gene/Insert
  Gene/Insert name: Tln1 rod
  Species: M. musculus (mouse)
  Cloning method: Restriction Enzyme; 5′ cloning site unknown (unknown if destroyed); 3′ cloning site unknown (unknown if destroyed)
Terms and licenses: Academic/Nonprofit Terms; Industry Terms: Not Available to Industry
How to cite: pRDAX-522 N-Tag GFP[2] L32 Tln1(rod) EBPF2 was a gift from Gary Lewin (Addgene plasmid # 130049 ; http://n2t.net/addgene:130049 ; RRID:Addgene_130049)
