[The description below was written by a language model from this plasmid's Addgene catalogue record and pLannotate feature annotations shown in this document.]
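Description:
pRDAX-522 N-Tag GFP[2] L32 Tln1(rod) EBPF2 is a custom-built mammalian expression plasmid of about 7.1 kb intended as a protein–protein interaction assay vector for bimolecular or trimolecular fluorescence complementation (BiFC/TriFC). It is propagated in E. coli as a high-copy plasmid through a ColE1/pUC-type origin and selected with ampicillin via the β-lactamase gene and its native promoter. No mammalian selection marker is annotated.

The expression unit is driven by the human CMV immediate-early enhancer and promoter, followed by a chimeric β-globin/immunoglobulin intron that typically improves transcript processing. Downstream lies a roughly 1.1 kb fragment of mouse talin-1 (Tln1), which the record calls the rod region. The plasmid name indicates an N-terminal split-GFP fragment ("GFP[2]") joined to the talin fragment through a linker ("L32"). These elements are not picked up in the feature table, though an unannotated stretch between the intron and the Tln1 coding sequence could hold them. In complementation assays, such a fragment is non-fluorescent on its own and yields GFP signal only when a binding partner carrying the complementary fragment(s) brings the pieces together.

After the talin fragment, an EMCV IRES directs translation of EBFP2 from the same transcript, so blue fluorescence can mark transfected cells and report expression level independently of the interaction signal. The 3′ region contains a second copy of the chimeric intron, a WPRE to enhance transcript stability and expression, and the bovine growth hormone polyadenylation signal. A further β-globin fragment and rabbit β-globin poly(A) signal, plus a T3 promoter, appear to be backbone remnants. The cloning sites used are not recorded.
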