Features (pLannotate 1.2.2; 16 found; start..end, strand, type, name):
    155..532     +  enhancer       CMV enhancer: human cytomegalovirus immediate early enhancer
    534..733     +  promoter       CMV promoter: human cytomegalovirus (CMV) immediate early promoter
    872..1004    +  intron         chimeric intron: chimera between introns from human β-globin and immunoglobulin heavy chain genes
   1190..2269    +  CDS            Tln1 (fragment): TLN1_MOUSE - Also known as Tln. Experimental evidence at protein level: Swiss-Prot protein existence level 1. Probably involved in connections of major cytoskeletal structures to the plasma membrane. High molecular weight cytoskeletal protein concentrated at regions of cell-substratum contact and, in lymphocytes, at cell-cell contacts. From Mus musculus (Mouse).
   2286..2872    +  misc_feature   IRES2: internal ribosome entry site (IRES) of the encephalomyocarditis virus (EMCV)
   2873..3592    +  CDS            EBFP2: enhanced blue variant of GFP (Ai et al., 2007) mammalian codon-optimized
   3638..3770    +  intron         chimeric intron: chimera between introns from human β-globin and immunoglobulin heavy chain genes
   3779..4367    +  misc_feature   WPRE: woodchuck hepatitis virus posttranscriptional regulatory element
   4371..4387    +  misc_feature   MCS (fragment): pUC18/19 multiple cloning site
   4400..4511    +  polyA_signal   bGH poly(A) signal: bovine growth hormone polyadenylation signal
   4607..4625    -  promoter       T3 promoter: promoter for bacteriophage T3 RNA polymerase
   4684..4758    +  CDS            HBB (fragment): HBB_PONPY - Experimental evidence at transcript level: Swiss-Prot protein existence level 2. Involved in oxygen transport from the lung to the various peripheral tissues. From Pongo pygmaeus (Bornean orangutan).
   4829..4884    +  polyA_signal   β-globin poly(A) signal: rabbit β-globin polyadenylation signal (Gil and Proudfoot, 1987)
   5263..5851    -  rep_origin     ori: high-copy-number ColE1/pMB1/pBR322/pUC origin of replication
   6022..6882    -  CDS            AmpR: β-lactamase; bla; confers resistance to ampicillin, carbenicillin, and related antibiotics
   6883..6987    -  promoter       AmpR promoter: bla
>Addgene plasmid #130049 | pRDAX-522 N-Tag GFP[2] L32 Tln1(rod) EBPF2 | depositor full sequence | sequence record 249427 | Full Sequence
GCCTGCCTCCAGGCCTCAATATTGGCCATTAGCCATATTATTCATTGGTTATATAGCATAAATCAATATT
GGCTATTGGCCATTGCATACGTTGTATCTATATCATAATATGTACATTTATATTGGCTCATGTCCAATAT
GACCGCCATGTTGGCATTGATTATTGACTAGTTATTAATAGTAATCAATTACGGGGTCATTAGTTCATAG
CCCATATATGGAGTTCCGCGTTACATAACTTACGGTAAATGGCCCGCCTGGCTGACCGCCCAACGACCCC
CGCCCATTGACGTCAATAATGACGTATGTTCCCATAGTAACGCCAATAGGGACTTTCCATTGACGTCAAT
GGGTGGAGTATTTACGGTAAACTGCCCACTTGGCAGTACATCAAGTGTATCATATGCCAAGTCCGCCCCC
TATTGACGTCAATGACGGTAAATGGCCCGCCTGGCATTATGCCCAGTACATGACCTTACGGGACTTTCCT
ACTTGGCAGTACATCTACGTATTAGTCATCGCTATTACCATGGTGATGCGGTTTTGGCAGTACACCAATG
GGCGTGGATAGCGGTTTGACTCACGGGGATTTCCAAGTCTCCACCCCATTGACGTCAATGGGAGTTTGTT
TTGGCACCAAAATCAACGGGACTTTCCAAAATGTCGTAATAACCCCGCCCCGTTGACGCAAATGGGCGGT
AGGCGTGTACGGTGGGAGGTCTATATAAGCAGAGCTCGTTTAGTGAACCGTCAGATCACTAGAAGCTTTA
TTGCGGTAGTTTATCACAGTTAAATTGCTAACGCAGTCAGTGCTTCTGACACAACAGTCTCGAACTTAAG
CTGCAGAAGTTGGTCGTGAGGCACTGGGCAGGTAAGTATCAAGGTTACAAGACAGGTTTAAGGAGACCAA
TAGAAACTGGGCTTGTCGAGACAGAGAAGACTCTTGCGTTTCTGATAGGCACCTATTGGTCTTACTGACA
TCCACTTTGCCTTTCTCTCCACAGGTGTCCACTCCCAGGCCACCATGGAAAAGAGGGACCACATGGTGCT
GCTCGAGTACGTCACAGCAGCTGGCATCACCGATGCCAGCGACGTGGGTGGCGGAGGGAGCGAAGGCGGC
GGATCCGGAGGGCCTGGCTCTGGCGGAGAGGGGAGCGCTGGAGGCGGGTCAGCCGGTGGTGGGAGTGCTG
TGTCTGGTATCATTGCTGACCTCGACACCACCATCATGTTCGCTACTGCTGGCACACTTAACCGTGAGGG
TGCTGAAACTTTTGCTGACCACCGGGAGGGTATCTTAAAGACAGCAAAGGTTCTTGTGGAGGACACCAAG
GTCCTAGTGCAGAATGCAGCTGGGAGCCAGGAGAAGTTGGCACAAGCCGCCCAGTCCTCCGTGGCCACCA
TTACCCGCCTCGCTGATGTGGTCAAGCTCGGTGCAGCCAGCCTAGGAGCCGAAGACCCTGAAACTCAGGT
GGTGCTGATCAATGCAGTAAAGGACGTAGCCAAGGCCCTGGGTGACCTCATCAGCGCTACGAAGGCTGCA
GCGGGCAAAGTTGGGGATGACCCTGCAGTGTGGCAGCTCAAGAACTCTGCCAAGGTGATGGTGACCAATG
TGACATCATTGCTCAAGACAGTGAAGGCTGTGGAAGATGAGGCCACCAAAGGCACACGGGCCCTAGAGGC
AACCACAGAGCACATACGTCAGGAACTGGCGGTCTTCTGTTCCCCAGAGCCACCTGCCAAGACCTCTACC
CCTGAAGACTTCATCCGAATGACCAAGGGTATTACTATGGCAACAGCCAAAGCCGTTGCTGCTGGCAATT
CCTGTCGACAGGAAGATGTCATTGCCACAGCCAATCTGAGCCGACGGGCTATTGCGGACATGCTTCGGGC
TTGCAAGGAAGCAGCTTTCCACCCAGAAGTGGCGCCTGATGTACGGCTCCGAGCCCTGCACTATGGCCGG
GAGTGTGCCAATGGTTACCTGGAACTGCTGGACCACGTGCTGCTGACCCTTCAGAAGCCAAACCCAGACC
TGAAGCAGCAGCTAACTGGACACTCAAAGCGGGTTGCTGGCTCTGTGACTGAGCTCATCCAGGCTGCTGA
AGCCATGAAAGGAACAGAGTGGGTGGACCCAGAGGACCCTACTGTCATTGCTGAGAATGAGCTCTTGGGA
GCCGCAGCCGCCATCGAGGCTGCAGCCAAGAAGCTGGAGCAGCTGAAGCCCAGGGCCAAACCCAAGGAGG
CGGATGAGTCCTTGAACTTTGAGGAACAATAAGAATTCAGATCCGCCCCTCTCCCTCCCCCCCCCCTAAC
GTTACTGGCCGAAGCCGCTTGGAATAAGGCCGGTGTGCGTTTGTCTATATGTTATTTTCCACCATATTGC
CGTCTTTTGGCAATGTGAGGGCCCGGAAACCTGGCCCTGTCTTCTTGACGAGCATTCCTAGGGGTCTTTC
CCCTCTCGCCAAAGGAATGCAAGGTCTGTTGAATGTCGTGAAGGAAGCAGTTCCTCTGGTAGCTTCTTGA
AGACAAACAACGTCTGTAGCGACCCTTTGCAGGCAGCGGAACCCCCCACCTGGCGACAGGTGCCTCTGCG
GCCAAAAGCCACGTGTATAAGATACACCTGCAAAGGCGGCACAACCCCAGTGCCACGTTGTGAGTTGGAT
AGTTGTGGAAAGAGTCAAATGGCTCTCCTCAAGCGTATTCAACAAGGGGCTGAAGGATGCCCAGAAGGTA
CCCCATTGTATGGGATCTGATCTGGGGCCTCGGTACACATGCTTTACATGTGTTTAGTCGAGGTTAAAAA
AACGTCTAGGCCCCCCGAACCACGGGGACGTGGTTTTCCTTTGAAAAACACGATGATAATATGGCCACAA
CCATGGTGAGCAAGGGCGAGGAGCTGTTCACCGGGGTGGTGCCCATCCTGGTCGAGCTGGACGGCGACGT
AAACGGCCACAAGTTCAGCGTGAGGGGCGAGGGCGAGGGCGATGCCACCAACGGCAAGCTGACCCTGAAG
TTCATCTGCACCACCGGCAAGCTGCCCGTGCCCTGGCCCACCCTCGTGACCACCCTGAGCCACGGCGTGC
AGTGCTTCGCCCGCTACCCCGACCACATGAAGCAGCACGACTTCTTCAAGTCCGCCATGCCCGAAGGCTA
CGTCCAGGAGCGCACCATCTTCTTCAAGGACGACGGCACCTACAAGACCCGCGCCGAGGTGAAGTTCGAG
GGCGACACCCTGGTGAACCGCATCGAGCTGAAGGGCGTCGACTTCAAGGAGGACGGCAACATCCTGGGGC
ACAAGCTGGAGTACAACTTCAACAGCCACAACATCTATATCATGGCCGTCAAGCAGAAGAACGGCATCAA
GGTGAACTTCAAGATCCGCCACAACGTGGAGGACGGCAGCGTGCAGCTCGCCGACCACTACCAGCAGAAC
ACCCCCATCGGCGACGGCCCCGTGCTGCTGCCCGACAGCCACTACCTGAGCACCCAGTCCGTGCTGAGCA
AAGACCCCAACGAGAAGCGCGATCACATGGTCCTGCTGGAGTTCCGCACCGCCGCCGGGATCACTCTCGG
CATGGACGAGCTGTACAAGTAAACCGGTGCTCGAGGTACCGATGAATAGCTAAGGTCGAGGCCGCAGGTA
AGTATCAAGGTTACAAGACAGGTTTAAGGAGACCAATAGAAACTGGGCTTGTCGAGACAGAGAAGACTCT
TGCGTTTCTGATAGGCACCTATTGGTCTTACTGACATCCACTTTGCCTTTCTCTCCACAGGTGTCGACAA
TCAACCTCTGGATTACAAAATTTGTGAAAGATTGACTGGTATTCTTAACTATGTTGCTCCTTTTACGCTA
TGTGGATACGCTGCTTTAATGCCTTTGTATCATGCTATTGCTTCCCGTATGGCTTTCATTTTCTCCTCCT
TGTATAAATCCTGGTTGCTGTCTCTTTATGAGGAGTTGTGGCCCGTTGTCAGGCAACGTGGCGTGGTGTG
CACTGTGTTTGCTGACGCAACCCCCACTGGTTGGGGCATTGCCACCACCTGTCAGCTCCTTTCCGGGACT
TTCGCTTTCCCCCTCCCTATTGCCACGGCGGAACTCATCGCCGCCTGCCTTGCCCGCTGCTGGACAGGGG
CTCGGCTGTTGGGCACTGACAATTCCGTGGTGTTGTCGGGGAAGCTGACGTCCTTTCCATGGCTGCTCGC
CTGTGTTGCCACCTGGATTCTGCGCGGGACGTCCTTCTGCTACGTCCCTTCGGCCCTCAATCCAGCGGAC
CTTCCTTCCCGCGGCCTGCTGCCGGCTCTGCGGCCTCTTCCGCGTCTTCGCCTTCGCCCTCAGACGAGTC
GGATCTCCCTTTGGGCCGCCTCCCCGCCTGGAATTCGAGCTCGGTACGATCAGCCTCGACTGTGCCTTCT
AGTTGCCAGCCATCTGTTGTTTGCCCCTCCCCCGTGCCTTCCTTGACCCTGGAAGGTGCCACTCCCACTG
TCCTTTCCTAATAAAATGAGGAAATTGCATCGCATTGTCTGAGTAGGTGTCATTCTATTCTGGGGGGTGG
GGTGGGGCAGGACAGCAAGGGGGAGGATTGGGAAGACAATAGCCCAGCTTTTGTTCCCTTTAGTGAGGGT
TAATTGCGCGCTTGGCGTAATCATGGTCATAGCTGTTTCCTGTGTGAAATTGTTATCCGCTAATTCACTC
CTCAGGTGCAGGCTGCCTATCAGAAGGTGGTGGCTGGTGTGGCCAATGCCCTGGCTCACAAATACCACTG
AGATCTTTTTCCCTCTGCCAAAAATTATGGGGACATCATGAAGCCCCTTGAGCATCTGACTTCTGGCTAA
TAAAGGAAATTTATTTTCATTGCAATAGTGTGTTGGAATTTTTTGTGTCTCTCACTCGGAAGGACATATG
GGAGGGCAAATCATTTAAAACATCAGAATGAGTATTTGGTTTAGAGTTTGGCAACATATGCCCATATGCT
GGCTGCCATGAACAAAGGTTGGCTATAAAGAGGTCATCAGTATATGAAACAGCCCCCTGCTGTCCATTCC
TTATTCCATAGAAAAGCCTTGACTTGAGGTTAGATTTTTTTTATATTTTGTTTTGTGTTATTTTTTTCTT
TAACATCCCTAAAATTTTCCTTACATGTTTTACTAGCCAGATTTTTCCTCCTCTCCTGACTACTCCCAGT
CATAGCTGTCCCTCTTCTCTTATGGAGATCGGCCGGCCGCCGGCGTCGACGCGCGCGGCCGCGGCGCGCC
GTTGCTGGCGTTTTTCCATAGGCTCCGCCCCCCTGACGAGCATCACAAAAATCGACGCTCAAGTCAGAGG
TGGCGAAACCCGACAGGACTATAAAGATACCAGGCGTTTCCCCCTGGAAGCTCCCTCGTGCGCTCTCCTG
TTCCGACCCTGCCGCTTACCGGATACCTGTCCGCCTTTCTCCCTTCGGGAAGCGTGGCGCTTTCTCATAG
CTCACGCTGTAGGTATCTCAGTTCGGTGTAGGTCGTTCGCTCCAAGCTGGGCTGTGTGCACGAACCCCCC
GTTCAGCCCGACCGCTGCGCCTTATCCGGTAACTATCGTCTTGAGTCCAACCCGGTAAGACACGACTTAT
CGCCACTGGCAGCAGCCACTGGTAACAGGATTAGCAGAGCGAGGTATGTAGGCGGTGCTACAGAGTTCTT
GAAGTGGTGGCCTAACTACGGCTACACTAGAAGAACAGTATTTGGTATCTGCGCTCTGCTGAAGCCAGTT
ACCTTCGGAAAAAGAGTTGGTAGCTCTTGATCCGGCAAACAAACCACCGCTGGTAGCGGTGGTTTTTTTG
TTTGCAAGCAGCAGATTACGCGCAGAAAAAAAGGATCTCAAGAAGATCCTTTGATCTTTTCTACGGGGTC
TGACGCTCAGTGGAACGAAAACTCACGTTAAGGGATTTTGGTCATGAGATTATCAAAAAGGATCTTCACC
TAGATCCTTTTAAATTAAAAATGAAGTTTTAAATCAATCTAAAGTATATATGAGTAAACTTGGTCTGACA
GTTACCAATGCTTAATCAGTGAGGCACCTATCTCAGCGATCTGTCTATTTCGTTCATCCATAGTTGCCTG
ACTCCCCGTCGTGTAGATAACTACGATACGGGAGGGCTTACCATCTGGCCCCAGTGCTGCAATGATACCG
CGAGACCCACGCTCACCGGCTCCAGATTTATCAGCAATAAACCAGCCAGCCGGAAGGGCCGAGCGCAGAA
GTGGTCCTGCAACTTTATCCGCCTCCATCCAGTCTATTAATTGTTGCCGGGAAGCTAGAGTAAGTAGTTC
GCCAGTTAATAGTTTGCGCAACGTTGTTGCCATTGCTACAGGCATCGTGGTGTCACGCTCGTCGTTTGGT
ATGGCTTCATTCAGCTCCGGTTCCCAACGATCAAGGCGAGTTACATGATCCCCCATGTTGTGCAAAAAAG
CGGTTAGCTCCTTCGGTCCTCCGATCGTTGTCAGAAGTAAGTTGGCCGCAGTGTTATCACTCATGGTTAT
GGCAGCACTGCATAATTCTCTTACTGTCATGCCATCCGTAAGATGCTTTTCTGTGACTGGTGAGTACTCA
ACCAAGTCATTCTGAGAATAGTGTATGCGGCGACCGAGTTGCTCTTGCCCGGCGTCAATACGGGATAATA
CCGCGCCACATAGCAGAACTTTAAAAGTGCTCATCATTGGAAAACGTTCTTCGGGGCGAAAACTCTCAAG
GATCTTACCGCTGTTGAGATCCAGTTCGATGTAACCCACTCGTGCACCCAACTGATCTTCAGCATCTTTT
ACTTTCACCAGCGTTTCTGGGTGAGCAAAAACAGGAAGGCAAAATGCCGCAAAAAAGGGAATAAGGGCGA
CACGGAAATGTTGAATACTCATACTCTTCCTTTTTCAATATTATTGAAGCATTTATCAGGGTTATTGTCT
CATGAGCGGATACATATTTGAATGTATTTAGAAAAATAAACAAATAGGGGTTCCGCGCACATTTCCCCGA
AAAGTGCCACCTGACGTCTAAGAAACCATTATTATCATGACATTAACCTATAAAAATAGGCGTATCACGA
GGCCCTTTCGTCTACGCGCGCGCCGGCGGCGCGCCGTCGACGGCCGGCCGCGGCCGC
